Addgene plasmid #184917: pEasyG3_zeo
Purpose: Template to generate via PCR two gRNAs for expression in S. cerevisiae. The PCR product from pEasyG3_zeo recombines in vivo with a PCR product from pEasyG3_mic.
Depositing lab: Jeferson Gross. Depositing organization: Instituto de Pesquisa em Bioenergia (IPBEN), UNESP. Publication: EasyGuide Plasmids Support in Vivo Assembly of gRNAs for CRISPR/Cas9 Applications in Saccharomyces cerevisiae. Jacobus AP, Barreto JA, de Bem LS, Menegon YA, Fier I, Bueno JGR, Dos Santos LV, Gross J. ACS Synth Biol. 2022 Nov 18;11(11):3886-3891. doi: 10.1021/acssynbio.2c00348. Epub 2022 Oct 18. PubMed 36257021.
Backbone
  Vector backbone: pUC19
  Vector type: Bacterial Expression, CRISPR
  Selectable markers: Zeocin ; zeoMX, zeocin resistance, yeast selection marker
Growth in bacteria
  Bacterial resistance: Chloramphenicol, 25 μg/mL
  Growth temperature: 37°C
  Growth strain: DH5alpha
  Copy number: High Copy
Gene/Insert
  Gene/Insert name: gRNA scaffold
  gRNA/shRNA sequence: NNNNNNNNNNNNNNNNNNNN
  Species: Streptococcus pyogenes
Terms and licenses: Academic/Nonprofit Terms; Industry Terms: Not Available to Industry
How to cite: pEasyG3_zeo was a gift from Jeferson Gross (Addgene plasmid # 184917 ; http://n2t.net/addgene:184917 ; RRID:Addgene_184917)
