[The description below was written by a language model from this plasmid's Addgene catalogue record and pLannotate feature annotations shown in this document.]
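Description:
pEasyG3_zeo is a small (about 3.6 kb) pUC19-derived plasmid that serves as a PCR template for building guide RNA expression units for CRISPR/Cas9 work in Saccharomyces cerevisiae, rather than as a finished expression vector. In E. coli it replicates from the high-copy ColE1/pUC origin and is selected with chloramphenicol, through a cat gene driven by its own promoter. No yeast replication origin or centromere is annotated, which fits its role as an amplification template.

The functional core is arranged so that a single amplicon can contribute to two gRNA cassettes. A Streptococcus pyogenes gRNA scaffold followed by the yeast SUP4 tRNA terminator sits at one end. The zeoMX marker lies in the middle, in reverse orientation; it consists of the ble bleomycin/zeocin-binding protein gene flanked by the Ashbya gossypii TEF promoter and terminator. The RNA polymerase III-transcribed SNR52 promoter sits at the other end. The 20-nucleotide spacer is recorded only as a placeholder, so target-specific guide sequences are presumably supplied on the PCR primers. Amplification thus yields a fragment with the scaffold and terminator that complete one gRNA, the zeocin resistance marker, and the promoter that starts a second gRNA. According to the record, this product recombines in vivo in yeast with a companion PCR product from pEasyG3_mic, so that the guide-expressing construct is assembled by homologous recombination and selected with zeocin, without in vitro cloning.

The SP6 and T7 promoters, the short tnpA and bom fragments, and the partial AmpR promoter appear to be backbone remnants or incidental matches with no stated role.
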