Features (pLannotate 1.2.2; 14 found; start..end, strand, type, name):
    254..272     +  promoter       SP6 promoter: promoter for bacteriophage SP6 RNA polymerase
    319..399     -  CDS            tnpA (fragment): TN5P_ECOLX - Also known as tnp. Experimental evidence at protein level: Swiss-Prot protein existence level 1. Mediates transposition of transposon Tn5 by a 'cut and paste' mechanism. First, the monomeric transposase binds the 19 bp inverted DNA repeats flanking the transposon. Then, dimerization of the DNA- bound transposase creates a synaptic DNA complex. After nicking of the first DNA strand, excision of the transposon proceeds through a series of intermediates. The transposase then mediates the insertion of the transposon at a new site by strand transfer. The activity of the wild- type tran
    400..474     +  misc_RNA       gRNA scaffold: guide RNA scaffold for the Streptococcus pyogenes CRISPR/Cas9 system
    479..498     +  terminator     SUP4 terminator: transcription terminator for the S. cerevisiae SUP4 tRNA gene
    549..746     -  terminator     TEF terminator: Ashbya gossypii TEF terminator
    755..1132    -  CDS            ble: BLE_KLEPN - Experimental evidence at protein level: Swiss-Prot protein existence level 1. Binding protein with a strong affinity to the bleomycin family of antibiotics. Binds to CL990; an antimitotic-antibiotic compound. From Klebsiella pneumoniae.
   1139..1482    -  promoter       TEF promoter: Ashbya gossypii TEF promoter
   1505..1547    -  misc_feature   bom (fragment): basis of mobility region from pBR322
   1557..1825    +  promoter       SNR52 promoter: promoter for the S. cerevisiae small nucleolar RNA gene SNR52
   1888..1906    -  promoter       T7 promoter: promoter for bacteriophage T7 RNA polymerase
   1916..1973    +  promoter       AmpR promoter (fragment): bla
   2020..2676    -  CDS            cat: CAT_ECOLX - Experimental evidence at protein level: Swiss-Prot protein existence level 1. This enzyme is an effector of chloramphenicol resistance in bacteria. From Escherichia coli. This protein is used as a marker in many commonly used cloning vectors, such as pACYC184.
   2677..2779    -  promoter       cat promoter: promoter of the E. coli cat gene encoding chloramphenicol acetyltransferase
   2880..3468    +  rep_origin     ori: high-copy-number ColE1/pMB1/pBR322/pUC origin of replication
>Addgene plasmid #184917 | pEasyG3_zeo | addgene full sequence | sequence record 368415 | Addgene NGS Result
CGAAAAATCAATAATCAGACAACAAGATGTGCGAACTCGATATTTTACACGACTCTCTTTACCAATTCTG
CCCCGAATTACACTTAAAACGACTCAACAGCTTAACGTTGGCTTGCCACGCATTACTTGACTGTAAAACT
CTCACTCTTACCGAACTTGGCCGTAACCTGCCAACCAAAGCGAGAACAAAACATAACATCAAACGAATCG
ACCGATTGTTAGGTAATCGTCACCTGCAGGAAGGTTTAAACGCATTTAGGTGACACTATAGAAGTGTGTA
TCGCTCGAGGGATCCGAATTCGAAGTCTTGGTACGGAGGTCCAGATAGCCCAGTAGCTGACATTCATCCG
GGGTCAGCACCGTTTCTGCGGACTGGCTTTCTACGTGTTCCGCTTCCTTGTTTTAGAGCTAGAAATAGCA
AGTTAAAATAAGGCTAGTCCGTTATCAACTTGAAAAAGTGGCACCGAGTCGGTGGTGCTTTTTTTGTTTT
TTATGTCTCGAGAGCTCGTTTTCGACACTGGATGGCGGCGTTAGTATCGAATCGACAGCAGTATAGCGAC
CAGCATTCACATACGATTGACGCATGATATTACTTTCTGCGCACTTAACTTCGCATCTGGGCAGATGATG
TCGAGGCGAAAAAAAATATAAATCACGCTAACATTTGATTAAAATAGAACAACTACAATATAAAAAAACT
ATACAAATGACAAGTTCTTGAAAACAAGAATCTTTTTATTGTCAGTACTGATCATGAGATGCCTGCAAGC
AATTCGTTCTGTATCAGGCGCAGGAGCGTCCCGTCCGGGTCGACCAAAGCGGCCATCGTGCCTCCCCACT
CCTGCAGTTCGGGGGCATGGATGCGCGGATAGCCGCTGCTGGTTTCCTGGATGCCGACGGATTTGCACTG
CCGGTAGAACTCCGCGAGGTCGTCCAGCCTCAGGCAGCAGCTGAACCAACTCGCGAGGGGATCGAGCCCG
GGGTGGGCGAAGAACTCCAGCATGAGATCCCCGCGCTGGAGGATCATCCAGCCGGCGTCCCGGAAAACGA
TTCCGAAGCCCAACCTTTCATAGAAGGCGGCGGTGGGATCGAAATCTCGTGATGGCAGGTTGGGCGTCGC
TTGGTCGGTCATACCCATGGTTGTTTATGTTCGGATGTGATGTGAGAACTGTATCCTAGCAAGATTTTAA
AAGGAAGTATATGAAAGAAGAACCTCAGTGGCAAATCCTAACCTTTTATATTTCTCTACAGGGGCGCGGC
GTGGGGACAATTCAACGCGTCTGTGAGGGGAGCGTTTCCCTGCTCGCAGGTCTGCAGCGAGGAGCCGTAA
TTTTTGCTTCGCGCCGTGCGGCCATCAAAATGTATGGATGCAAATGATTATACATGGGGATGTATGGGCT
AAATGTATGGGCGACAGTCACATCATGCCCCTGAGCTGCGCACGTCAAGACTGTCAAGGAGGGTATTCTG
GGCCTCCATGTCGCTGATTACCCTGTTATCCCTACACTCTCAGTACAATCTGCTCTGATGCCGCATAGTT
AAGCCAGCCGGGTAATTCTTTGAAAAGATAATGTATGATTATGCTTTCACTCATATTTATACAGAAACTT
GATGTTTTCTTTCGAGTATATACAAGGTGATTACATGTACGTTTGAAGTACAACTCTAGATTTTGTAGTG
CCCTCTTGGGCTAGCGGTAAAGGTGCGCATTTTTTCACACCCTACAATGTTCTGTTCAAAAGATTTTGGT
CAAACGCTGTAGAAGTGAAAGTTGGTGCGCATGTTTCGGCGTTCGAAACTTCTCCGCAGTGAAAGATAAA
TGATCCCATTCCTGTAGACTTCTTAATTAAGACGTCAGAATTCTCGAGGCGGCCGCATGTGAGTCTCCCT
ATAGTGAGTCGTATTAATTTCGCGGGCGGAACCCCTATTTGTTTATTTTTCTAAATACATTCAAATATGT
ATCCGCTCATGAGTAGCACCAGGCGTTTAAGGGCACCAATAACTGCCTTAAAAAAATTACGCCCCGCCCT
GCCACTCATCGCAGTACTGTTGTAATTCATTAAGCATTCTGCCGACATGGAAGCCATCACAAACGGCATG
ATGAACCTGAATCGCCAGCGGCATCAGCACCTTGTCGCCTTGCGTATAATATTTGCCCATGGTGAAAACG
GGGGCGAAGAAGTTGTCCATATTGGCCACGTTTAAATCAAAACTGGTGAAACTCACCCAGGGATTGGCTG
AGACAAAAAACATATTCTCAATAAACCCTTTAGGGAAATAGGCCAGGTTTTCACCGTAACACGCCACATC
TTGCGAATATATGTGTAGAAACTGCCGGAAATCGTCGTGGTATTCACTCCAGAGCGATGAAAACGTTTCA
GTTTGCTCATGGAAAACGGTGTAACAAGGGTGAACACTATCCCATATCACCAGCTCACCGTCTTTCATTG
CCATACGAAATTCCGGATGAGCATTCATCAGGCGGGCAAGAATGTGAATAAAGGCCGGATAAAACTTGTG
CTTATTTTTCTTTACGGTCTTTAAAAAGGCCGTAATATCCAGCTGAACGGTCTGGTTATAGGTACATTGA
GCAACTGACTGAAATGCCTCAAAATGTTCTTTACGATGCCATTGGGATATATCAACGGTGGTATATCCAG
TGATTTTTTTCTCCATTTTAGCTTCCTTAGCTCCTGAAAATCTCGATAACTCAAAAAATACGCCCGGTAG
TGATCTTATTTCATTATGGTGAAAGTTGGAACCTCTTACGTGCCGATCAAAGTCTCATTTTCGCCAAAAG
TTGTCATGACCAAAATCCCTTAACGTGAGTTTTCGTTCCACTGAGCGTCAGACCCCGTAGAAAAGATCAA
AGGATCTTCTTGAGATCCTTTTTTTCTGCGCGTAATCTGCTGCTTGCAAACAAAAAAACCACCGCTACCA
GCGGTGGTTTGTTTGCCGGATCAAGAGCTACCAACTCTTTTTCCGAAGGTAACTGGCTTCAGCAGAGCGC
AGATACCAAATACTGTTCTTCTAGTGTAGCCGTAGTTAGGCCACCACTTCAAGAACTCTGTAGCACCGCC
TACATACCTCGCTCTGCTAATCCTGTTACCAGTGGCTGCTGCCAGTGGCGATAAGTCGTGTCTTACCGGG
TTGGACTCAAGACGATAGTTACCGGATAAGGCGCAGCGGTCGGGCTGAACGGGGGGTTCGTGCACACAGC
CCAGCTTGGAGCGAACGACCTACACCGAACTGAGATACCTACAGCGTGAGCTATGAGAAAGCGCCACGCT
TCCCGAAGGGAGAAAGGCGGACAGGTATCCGGTAAGCGGCAGGGTCGGAACAGGAGAGCGCACGAGGGAG
CTTCCAGGGGGAAACGCCTGGTATCTTTATAGTCCTGTCGGGTTTCGCCACCTCTGACTTGAGCGTCGAT
TTTTGTGATGCTCGTCAGGGGGGCGGAGCCTATGGAAAAACGCCAGCAATGCGGCCTTTTTACGGTTCCT
GGCCTTTTGCTGGCCTTTTGCTCACATGTTCTTTCCTGCGTTATCCCCTGATTCTGTGGATAACCGTATT
ACCGCCTTTGAGTGAGCTGATACCGCTCGCCGCAGCCGAACGACCGAGCGCAGCGAGTCAGTGAGCGAGG
AAGC
